Addgene plasmid #233048: pAAV CMV-d2eGFP-pA
Purpose: To express D2eGFP from a CMV promoter
Depositing lab: Jonathan Ploski. Depositing organization: Pennsylvania State University, College of Medicine.
Backbone
  Vector backbone: pAAV
  Vector type: AAV
Growth in bacteria
  Bacterial resistance: Ampicillin, 100 μg/mL
  Growth temperature: 37°C
  Growth strain: NEB Stable
  Copy number: High Copy
Gene/Insert
  Gene/Insert name: D2GFP
  Species: Synthetic
  Cloning method: Unknown
Resource information
  A portion of this plasmid was derived from a plasmid made by: pcDNA3.3_d2eGFP, Addgene plasmid #26821
Terms and licenses: Academic/Nonprofit Terms; Industry Terms: Not Available to Industry
How to cite: pAAV CMV-d2eGFP-pA was a gift from Jonathan Ploski (Addgene plasmid # 233048 ; http://n2t.net/addgene:233048 ; RRID:Addgene_233048)
