[The description below was written by a language model from this plasmid's Addgene catalogue record and pLannotate feature annotations shown in this document.]
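Description:
pAAV CMV-d2eGFP-pA is an adeno-associated virus transfer plasmid built on a pAAV backbone and designed to express a destabilized green fluorescent reporter from the CMV promoter. In bacteria it is maintained by a high-copy ColE1/pUC-type origin and selected with ampicillin through the β-lactamase gene and its native promoter. An f1 phage origin is also present, along with small remnants of pBR322 bom and rop sequences. The record lists a recombination-deficient growth strain, which is consistent with the need to keep the repeat-rich AAV2 inverted terminal repeats intact. One ITR is annotated in full, while the other is detected only as two short fragments. This may reflect annotation limits or sequencing difficulty across the hairpin rather than a real truncation.

Between the ITRs, the human cytomegalovirus immediate-early enhancer and promoter drive transcription through a chimeric intron region, annotated as fragments of CMV intron A and a truncated human β-globin intron. The short "HBB" coding hit most likely represents flanking globin exon sequence. Such introns generally improve mRNA processing and expression. The payload is d2EGFP, a mammalian codon-optimized EGFP fused to the degradation domain of mouse ornithine decarboxylase, which gives a half-life of about two hours so that fluorescence tracks recent promoter activity instead of accumulating. This portion was derived from a pcDNA3.3-based d2eGFP plasmid. Several polyadenylation elements follow the reporter: an HSV TK signal, a bGH fragment, a full hGH signal, and a reverse-oriented SV40 signal. The record does not say which of these is the intended terminator. The ITRs allow packaging of the cassette into recombinant AAV for delivery to mammalian cells, and the plasmid could also be used by direct transfection as a short-lived fluorescent reporter or control.
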