Features (pLannotate 1.2.2; 20 found; start..end, strand, type, name):
    179..262     +  CDS            HBB (fragment): HBB_ATEBE - Experimental evidence at protein level: Swiss-Prot protein existence level 1. Involved in oxygen transport from the lung to the various peripheral tissues. From Ateles belzebuth (White-bellied spider monkey).
    287..1132    +  CDS            d2EGFP: EGFP destabilized by fusion to residues 422-461 of mouse ornithine decarboxylase, giving an in vivo half-life of ~2 hours mammalian codon-optimized
   1347..1395    +  polyA_signal   HSV TK poly(A) signal: herpes simplex virus thymidine kinase polyadenylation signal (Cole and Stacy, 1985)
   1486..1502    -  polyA_signal   bGH poly(A) signal (fragment): bovine growth hormone polyadenylation signal
   1570..2046    +  polyA_signal   hGH poly(A) signal: human growth hormone polyadenylation signal
   2094..2228    -  polyA_signal   SV40 poly(A) signal: SV40 polyadenylation signal
   2342..2482    +  repeat_region  AAV2 ITR: inverted terminal repeat of adeno-associated virus serotype 2 inverted
   2487..2538    -  misc_feature   bom (fragment): basis of mobility region from pBR322
   2557..3012    +  rep_origin     f1 ori (sequence partly withheld): f1 bacteriophage origin of replication; arrow indicates direction of (+) strand synthesis
   3013..3062    -  misc_feature   bom (fragment): basis of mobility region from pBR322
   3164..3199    -  CDS            rop (fragment): Rop protein, which maintains plasmids at low copy number; rop
   3294..3398    +  promoter       AmpR promoter: bla
   3399..4259    +  CDS            AmpR: β-lactamase; bla; confers resistance to ampicillin, carbenicillin, and related antibiotics
   4430..5018    +  rep_origin     ori: high-copy-number ColE1/pMB1/pBR322/pUC origin of replication
   5091..5118    +  repeat_region  AAV2 ITR (fragment): inverted terminal repeat of adeno-associated virus serotype 2 inverted
   5147..5174    +  repeat_region  AAV2 ITR (fragment): inverted terminal repeat of adeno-associated virus serotype 2 inverted
   5285..5588    +  enhancer       CMV enhancer: human cytomegalovirus immediate early enhancer
   5589..5792    +  promoter       CMV promoter: human cytomegalovirus (CMV) immediate early promoter
   5941..5968    +  intron         CMV intron (fragment): modified intron A from human cytomegalovirus (CMV)
   5973..181     +  intron         β-globin intron (fragment) (across the origin): internally truncated intron from human β-globin
>Addgene plasmid #233048 | pAAV CMV-d2eGFP-pA | addgene full sequence | sequence record 476055 | Addgene NGS Result
GCATATAAATATTTCTGCATATAAATTGTAACTGATGTAAGAGGTTTCATATTGCTAATAGCAGCTACAA
TCCAGCTACCATTCTGCTTTTATTTTATGGTTGGGATAAGGCTGGATTATTCTGAGTCCAAGCTAGGCCC
TTTTGCTAATCATGTTCATACCTCTTATCTTCCTCCCACAGCTCCTGGGCAACGTGCTGGTCTGTGTGCT
GGCCCATCACTTTGGCAAAGAATTGGGATTCGAACATCGATTGAATTCTGCAGTCGGGGATCCACCGGTC
GCCACCATGGTGAGCAAGGGCGAGGAGCTGTTCACCGGGGTGGTGCCCATCCTGGTCGAGCTGGACGGCG
ACGTAAACGGCCACAAGTTCAGCGTGTCCGGCGAGGGCGAGGGCGATGCCACCTACGGCAAGCTGACCCT
GAAGTTCATCTGCACCACCGGCAAGCTGCCCGTGCCCTGGCCCACCCTCGTGACCACCCTGACCTACGGC
GTGCAGTGCTTCAGCCGCTACCCCGACCACATGAAGCAGCACGACTTCTTCAAGTCCGCCATGCCCGAAG
GCTACGTCCAGGAGCGCACCATCTTCTTCAAGGACGACGGCAACTACAAGACCCGCGCCGAGGTGAAGTT
CGAGGGCGACACCCTGGTGAACCGCATCGAGCTGAAGGGCATCGACTTCAAGGAGGACGGCAACATCCTG
GGGCACAAGCTGGAGTACAACTACAACAGCCACAACGTCTATATCATGGCCGACAAGCAGAAGAACGGCA
TCAAGGTGAACTTCAAGATCCGCCACAACATCGAGGACGGCAGCGTGCAGCTCGCCGACCACTACCAGCA
GAACACCCCCATCGGCGACGGCCCCGTGCTGCTGCCCGACAACCACTACCTGAGCACCCAGTCCGCCCTG
AGCAAAGACCCCAACGAGAAGCGCGATCACATGGTCCTGCTGGAGTTCGTGACCGCCGCCGGGATCACTC
TCGGCATGGACGAGCTGTACAAGAAGCTTAGCCATGGCTTCCCGCCGGAGGTGGAGGAGCAGGATGATGG
CACGCTGCCCATGTCTTGTGCCCAGGAGAGCGGGATGGACCGTCACCCTGCAGCCTGTGCTTCTGCTAGG
ATCAATGTGTAGGCTGCCTTCTGCGGGGCTTGCCTTCTGGCCATGCCCTTCTTCTCTCCCTTGCACCTGT
ACCTCTTGGTCTTTGAATAAAGCCTGAGTAGGAAGTGAGGGTCTAGAACTAGTGTCGACGCAAGGGTTCG
ATCCCTACCGGTTAGTAATGAGTTTAAACGGGGGAGGCTAACTGAAACACGGAAGGAGACAATACCGGAA
GGAACCCGCGCTATGACGGCAATAAAAAGACAGAATAAAACGCACGGGTGTTGGGTCGTTTGTTCATAAA
CGCGGGGTTCGGTCCCAGGGCTGGCACTCTGTCGATACCCCACCGAGACCCCATTGGGGCCAATACGCCC
GCGTTTCTTCCTTTTCCCCACCCCACCCCCCAAGTTCGGGTGAAGGCCCAGGGCTCGCAGCCAACGTCGG
GGCGGCAGGCCCTGCCATAGCAGATCTACGGGTGGCATCCCTGTGACCCCTCCCCAGTGCCTCTCCTGGC
CCTGGAAGTTGCCACTCCAGTGCCCACCAGCCTTGTCCTAATAAAATTAAGTTGCATCATTTTGTCTGAC
TAGGTGTCCTTCTATAATATTATGGGGTGGAGGGGGGTGGTATGGAGCAAGGGGCAAGTTGGGAAGACAA
CCTGTAGGGCCTGCGGGGTCTATTGGGAACCAAGCTGGAGTGCAGTGGCACAATCTTGGCTCACTGCAAT
CTCCGCCTCCTGGGTTCAAGCGATTCTCCTGCCTCAGCCTCCCGAGTTGTTGGGATTCCAGGCATGCATG
ACCAGGCTCAGCTAATTTTTGTTTTTTTGGTAGAGACGGGGTTTCACCATATTGGCCAGGCTGGTCTCCA
ACTCCTAATCTCAGGTGATCTACCCACCTTGGCCTCCCAAATTGCTGGGATTACAGGCGTGAACCACTGC
TCCCTTCCCTGTCCTTCTGATTTTGTAGGTAACCGGGCCCAATGGCGCGCTAGATAATACGTAGATCCAG
ACATGATAAGATACATTGATGAGTTTGGACAAACCACAACTAGAATGCAGTGAAAAAAATGCTTTATTTG
TGAAATTTGTGATGCTATTGCTTTATTTGTAACCATTATAAGCTGCAATAAACAAGTTAACAACAACAAT
TGCATTCATTTTATGTTTCAGGTTCAGGGGGAGGTGTGGGAGGTTTTTTAATTCTTGCGGCCGCGGCGGT
ACCGGTAACCACGTGCGGACCGAGCGGCCGCAGGAACCCCTAGTGATGGAGTTGGCCACTCCCTCTCTGC
GCGCTCGCTCGCTCACTGAGGCCGGGCGACCAAAGGTCGCCCGACGCCCGGGCTTTGCCCGGGCGGCCTC
AGTGAGCGAGCGAGCGCGCAGCTGCCTGCAGGGGCGCCTGATGCGGTATTTTCTCCTTACGCATCTGTGC
GGTATTTCACACCGCATA
[95 nt withheld, positions 2539-2633]
T
[46 nt withheld, positions 2635-2680]
C
[141 nt withheld, positions 2682-2822]
CCTTTGACGTTGGAGTCCACGTTCTTT
[37 nt withheld, positions 2850-2886]
ACTCTATCTCGGGCTATTCTTTTGATTTATAAGGGATTTTGCCGATTTCGGTCTATTGGTTAAAAAATGA
GCTGATTTAACAAAAATTTAACGCGAATTTTAACAAAATATTAACGTTTACAATTTTATGGTGCACTCTC
AGTACAATCTGCTCTGATGCCGCATAGTTAAGCCAGCCCCGACACCCGCCAACACCCGCTGACGCGCCCT
GACGGGCTTGTCTGCTCCCGGCATCCGCTTACAGACAAGCTGTGACCGTCTCCGGGAGCTGCATGTGTCA
GAGGTTTTCACCGTCATCACCGAAACGCGCGAGACGAAAGGGCCTCGTGATACGCCTATTTTTATAGGTT
AATGTCATGATAATAATGGTTTCTTAGACGTCAGGTGGCACTTTTCGGGGAAATGTGCGCGGAACCCCTA
TTTGTTTATTTTTCTAAATACATTCAAATATGTATCCGCTCATGAGACAATAACCCTGATAAATGCTTCA
ATAATATTGAAAAAGGAAGAGTATGAGTATTCAACATTTCCGTGTCGCCCTTATTCCCTTTTTTGCGGCA
TTTTGCCTTCCTGTTTTTGCTCACCCAGAAACGCTGGTGAAAGTAAAAGATGCTGAAGATCAGTTGGGTG
CACGAGTGGGTTACATCGAACTGGATCTCAACAGCGGTAAGATCCTTGAGAGTTTTCGCCCCGAAGAACG
TTTTCCAATGATGAGCACTTTTAAAGTTCTGCTATGTGGCGCGGTATTATCCCGTATTGACGCCGGGCAA
GAGCAACTCGGTCGCCGCATACACTATTCTCAGAATGACTTGGTTGAGTACTCACCAGTCACAGAAAAGC
ATCTTACGGATGGCATGACAGTAAGAGAATTATGCAGTGCTGCCATAACCATGAGTGATAACACTGCGGC
CAACTTACTTCTGACAACGATCGGAGGACCGAAGGAGCTAACCGCTTTTTTGCACAACATGGGGGATCAT
GTAACTCGCCTTGATCGTTGGGAACCGGAGCTGAATGAAGCCATACCAAACGACGAGCGTGACACCACGA
TGCCTGTAGCAATGGCAACAACGTTGCGCAAACTATTAACTGGCGAACTACTTACTCTAGCTTCCCGGCA
ACAATTAATAGACTGGATGGAGGCGGATAAAGTTGCAGGACCACTTCTGCGCTCGGCCCTTCCGGCTGGC
TGGTTTATTGCTGATAAATCTGGAGCCGGTGAGCGTGGGTCTCGCGGTATCATTGCAGCACTGGGGCCAG
ATGGTAAGCCCTCCCGTATCGTAGTTATCTACACGACGGGGAGTCAGGCAACTATGGATGAACGAAATAG
ACAGATCGCTGAGATAGGTGCCTCACTGATTAAGCATTGGTAACTGTCAGACCAAGTTTACTCATATATA
CTTTAGATTGATTTAAAACTTCATTTTTAATTTAAAAGGATCTAGGTGAAGATCCTTTTTGATAATCTCA
TGACCAAAATCCCTTAACGTGAGTTTTCGTTCCACTGAGCGTCAGACCCCGTAGAAAAGATCAAAGGATC
TTCTTGAGATCCTTTTTTTCTGCGCGTAATCTGCTGCTTGCAAACAAAAAAACCACCGCTACCAGCGGTG
GTTTGTTTGCCGGATCAAGAGCTACCAACTCTTTTTCCGAAGGTAACTGGCTTCAGCAGAGCGCAGATAC
CAAATACTGTTCTTCTAGTGTAGCCGTAGTTAGGCCACCACTTCAAGAACTCTGTAGCACCGCCTACATA
CCTCGCTCTGCTAATCCTGTTACCAGTGGCTGCTGCCAGTGGCGATAAGTCGTGTCTTACCGGGTTGGAC
TCAAGACGATAGTTACCGGATAAGGCGCAGCGGTCGGGCTGAACGGGGGGTTCGTGCACACAGCCCAGCT
TGGAGCGAACGACCTACACCGAACTGAGATACCTACAGCGTGAGCTATGAGAAAGCGCCACGCTTCCCGA
AGGGAGAAAGGCGGACAGGTATCCGGTAAGCGGCAGGGTCGGAACAGGAGAGCGCACGAGGGAGCTTCCA
GGGGGAAACGCCTGGTATCTTTATAGTCCTGTCGGGTTTCGCCACCTCTGACTTGAGCGTCGATTTTTGT
GATGCTCGTCAGGGGGGCGGAGCCTATGGAAAAACGCCAGCAACGCGGCCTTTTTACGGTTCCTGGCCTT
TTGCTGGCCTTTTGCTCACATGTCCTGCAGGCAGCTGCGCGCTCGCTCGCTCACTGAGGCCGCCCGGGCG
TCGGGCGACCTTTGGTCGCCCGGCCTCAGTGAGCGAGCGAGCGCGCAGAGAGGGAGTGGCCAACTCCATC
ACTAGGGGTTCCTGCGGCCGCACGCGTCTAGTTATTAATAGTAATCAATTACGGGGTCATTAGTTCATAG
CCCATATATGGAGTTCCGCGTTACATAACTTACGGTAAATGGCCCGCCTGGCTGACCGCCCAACGACCCC
CGCCCATTGACGTCAATAATGACGTATGTTCCCATAGTAACGCCAATAGGGACTTTCCATTGACGTCAAT
GGGTGGAGTATTTACGGTAAACTGCCCACTTGGCAGTACATCAAGTGTATCATATGCCAAGTACGCCCCC
TATTGACGTCAATGACGGTAAATGGCCCGCCTGGCATTATGCCCAGTACATGACCTTATGGGACTTTCCT
ACTTGGCAGTACATCTACGTATTAGTCATCGCTATTACCATGGTGATGCGGTTTTGGCAGTACATCAATG
GGCGTGGATAGCGGTTTGACTCACGGGGATTTCCAAGTCTCCACCCCATTGACGTCAATGGGAGTTTGTT
TTGGCACCAAAATCAACGGGACTTTCCAAAATGTCGTAACAACTCCGCCCCATTGACGCAAATGGGCGGT
AGGCGTGTACGGTGGGAGGTCTATATAAGCAGAGCTCGTTTAGTGAACCGTCAGATCGCCTGGAGACGCC
ATCCACGCTGTTTTGACCTCCATAGAAGACACCGGGACCGATCCAGCCTCCGCGGATTCGAATCCCGGCC
GGGAACGGTGCATTGGAACGCGGATTCCCCGTGCCAAGAGTGACGTAAGTACCGCCTATAGAGTCTATAG
GCCCACAAAAAATGCTTTCTTCTTTTAATATACTTTTTTGTTTATCTTATTTCTAATACTTTCCCTAATC
TCTTTCTTTCAGGGCAATAATGATACAATGTATCATGCCTCTTTGCACCATTCTAAAGAATAACAGTGAT
AATTTCTGGGTTAAGGCAATAGCAATATTTCT
